Addgene plasmid #171043: pRF TpC RE4
Purpose: Firefly-Renilla luciferase assay for hTERT promoter activity of RE4
Depositing lab: Agnel Sfeir. Publication: Alternative splicing is a developmental switch for hTERT expression. Penev A, Bazley A, Shen M, Boeke JD, Savage SA, Sfeir A. Mol Cell. 2021 Apr 6. pii: S1097-2765(21)00228-8. doi: 10.1016/j.molcel.2021.03.033. PubMed 33852895.
Backbone
  Vector backbone: pRF TpC
  Vector type: Mammalian Expression, Luciferase
Growth in bacteria
  Bacterial resistance: Ampicillin, 100 μg/mL
  Growth temperature: 37°C
  Growth strain: DH5alpha
  Copy number: High Copy
Gene/Insert
  Gene/Insert name: RE4
  Species: H. sapiens (human)
  Cloning method: Unknown
  Sequencing primers: 5′ CGTGCGGCGACCCTTTGG
Terms and licenses: Academic/Nonprofit Terms; Industry Terms: Not Available to Industry
How to cite: pRF TpC RE4 was a gift from Agnel Sfeir (Addgene plasmid # 171043 ; http://n2t.net/addgene:171043 ; RRID:Addgene_171043)
