[The description below was written by a language model from this plasmid's Addgene catalogue record and pLannotate feature annotations shown in this document.]
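Description:
pRF TpC RE4 is a mammalian dual-luciferase reporter plasmid (about 7.7 kb) built on the pRF TpC backbone and used to test the contribution of RE4, a human sequence element, to hTERT promoter activity in a firefly/Renilla luciferase assay. It is maintained in E. coli as a high-copy plasmid through a ColE1/pUC-type origin and selected with ampicillin via the β-lactamase gene and its native promoter. An f1 phage origin is also present, along with short vector-derived remnants (lacZα, tetracycline resistance, SV40 large T and an SV40 promoter/enhancer fragment) that do not appear to be functional units.

The annotated layout follows the pRF bicistronic arrangement. A synthetic poly(A) signal and an RNA polymerase II pause site insulate the reporter unit from upstream read-through. These are followed by the SV40 early promoter, a chimeric β-globin/immunoglobulin intron, a T7 promoter and the Renilla luciferase coding sequence. Downstream of Renilla lies a fragment of a multiple cloning site, then roughly 1.3 kb of unannotated sequence that spans the plasmid's numbering origin. This region leads into the firefly luc+ coding sequence, which ends in an SV40 polyadenylation signal. The unannotated stretch is the probable location of the hTERT-derived promoter sequence and the RE4 element, but the feature table does not label either, and the record does not give the boundaries or genomic coordinates of RE4 or the cloning method.

In use, firefly luciferase output presumably reports the activity of the test sequence, while SV40-driven Renilla luciferase from the same plasmid serves as an internal normaliser for transfection efficiency. The associated study concerns developmental regulation of hTERT expression.
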