Features (pLannotate 1.2.2; 17 found; start..end, strand, type, name):
    382..2034    +  CDS            luciferase: firefly luciferase; luc+; enhanced luc+ version of the luciferase gene
   2075..2196    -  polyA_signal   SV40 poly(A) signal: SV40 polyadenylation signal
   2219..2287    -  CDS            large T antigen (fragment): large T antigen from SV40 (simian virus 40)
   2332..2522    -  promoter       SV40 promoter (fragment): SV40 enhancer and early promoter
   2528..2660    +  CDS            TcR (fragment): tetracycline efflux protein; tet; confers resistance to tetracycline
   2840..3428    -  rep_origin     ori: high-copy-number ColE1/pMB1/pBR322/pUC origin of replication
   3599..4459    -  CDS            AmpR: β-lactamase; bla; confers resistance to ampicillin, carbenicillin, and related antibiotics
   4460..4564    -  promoter       AmpR promoter: bla
   4591..5019    +  rep_origin     f1 ori (sequence partly withheld): f1 bacteriophage origin of replication; arrow indicates direction of (+) strand synthesis
   5051..5118    -  CDS            lacZα (fragment): LacZα fragment of β-galactosidase; lacZ fragment
   5177..5225    +  polyA_signal   poly(A) signal: synthetic polyadenylation signal
   5239..5330    +  misc_feature   pause site: RNA polymerase II transcriptional pause signal from the human α2 globin gene
   5385..5581    +  promoter       SV40 promoter: SV40 early promoter
   5613..5745    +  intron         chimeric intron: chimera between introns from human β-globin and immunoglobulin heavy chain genes
   5790..5808    +  promoter       T7 promoter: promoter for bacteriophage T7 RNA polymerase
   5856..6791    +  CDS            Rluc: luciferase from the anthozoan coelenterate Renilla reniformis (sea pansy)
   6798..6822    +  misc_feature   MCS (fragment): pBluescript multiple cloning site
>Addgene plasmid #171043 | pRF TpC RE4 | addgene full sequence | sequence record 337237 | Addgene NGS Result
GTCGGGGCCAGGCCGGGCTCCCAGTGGATTCGCGGGCACAGACGCCCAGGACCGCGCTTCCCACGTGGCG
GAGGGACTGGGGACCCGGGCACCCGTCCTGCCCCTTCACCTTCCAGCTCCGCCTCCTCCGCGCGGACCCC
GCCCCGTCCCGACCCCTCCCGGGTCCCCGGCCCAGCCCCCTCCGGGCCCTCCCAGCCCCTCCCCTTCCTT
TCCGCGGCCCCGCCCTCTCCTCGCGGCGCGAGTTTCAGGCAGCGCTGCGTCCTGCTGCGCACGTGGGAAG
CCCTGGCCCCGGCCACCCCCGCGATGCCGCGCGCTCCCCGCTGCCGAGCCGTGCGCTCCCTGCTGCGCAG
CCACTACCGCGAGGTGCTGCCGCTGTCCCCCATGGAAGACGCCAAAAACATAAAGAAAGGCCCGGCGCCA
TTCTATCCGCTGGAAGATGGAACCGCTGGAGAGCAACTGCATAAGGCTATGAAGAGATACGCCCTGGTTC
CTGGAACAATTGCTTTTACAGATGCACATATCGAGGTGGACATCACTTACGCTGAGTACTTCGAAATGTC
CGTTCGGTTGGCAGAAGCTATGAAACGATATGGGCTGAATACAAATCACAGAATCGTCGTATGCAGTGAA
AACTCTCTTCAATTCTTTATGCCGGTGTTGGGCGCGTTATTTATCGGAGTTGCAGTTGCGCCCGCGAACG
ACATTTATAATGAACGTGAATTGCTCAACAGTATGGGCATTTCGCAGCCTACCGTGGTGTTCGTTTCCAA
AAAGGGGTTGCAAAAAATTTTGAACGTGCAAAAAAAGCTCCCAATCATCCAAAAAATTATTATCATGGAT
TCTAAAACGGATTACCAGGGATTTCAGTCGATGTACACGTTCGTCACATCTCATCTACCTCCCGGTTTTA
ATGAATACGATTTTGTGCCAGAGTCCTTCGATAGGGACAAGACAATTGCACTGATCATGAACTCCTCTGG
ATCTACTGGTCTGCCTAAAGGTGTCGCTCTGCCTCATAGAACTGCCTGCGTGAGATTCTCGCATGCCAGA
GATCCTATTTTTGGCAATCAAATCATTCCGGATACTGCGATTTTAAGTGTTGTTCCATTCCATCACGGTT
TTGGAATGTTTACTACACTCGGATATTTGATATGTGGATTTCGAGTCGTCTTAATGTATAGATTTGAAGA
AGAGCTGTTTCTGAGGAGCCTTCAGGATTACAAGATTCAAAGTGCGCTGCTGGTGCCAACCCTATTCTCC
TTCTTCGCCAAAAGCACTCTGATTGACAAATACGATTTATCTAATTTACACGAAATTGCTTCTGGTGGCG
CTCCCCTCTCTAAGGAAGTCGGGGAAGCGGTTGCCAAGAGGTTCCATCTGCCAGGTATCAGGCAAGGATA
TGGGCTCACTGAGACTACATCAGCTATTCTGATTACACCCGAGGGGGATGATAAACCGGGCGCGGTCGGT
AAAGTTGTTCCATTTTTTGAAGCGAAGGTTGTGGATCTGGATACCGGGAAAACGCTGGGCGTTAATCAAA
GAGGCGAACTGTGTGTGAGAGGTCCTATGATTATGTCCGGTTATGTAAACAATCCGGAAGCGACCAACGC
CTTGATTGACAAGGATGGATGGCTACATTCTGGAGACATAGCTTACTGGGACGAAGACGAACACTTCTTC
ATCGTTGACCGCCTGAAGTCTCTGATTAAGTACAAAGGCTATCAGGTGGCTCCCGCTGAATTGGAATCCA
TCTTGCTCCAACACCCCAACATCTTCGACGCAGGTGTCGCAGGTCTTCCCGACGATGACGCCGGTGAACT
TCCCGCCGCCGTTGTTGTTTTGGAGCACGGAAAGACGATGACGGAAAAAGAGATCGTGGATTACGTCGCC
AGTCAAGTAACAACCGCGAAAAAGTTGCGCGGAGGAGTTGTGTTTGTGGACGAAGTACCGAAAGGTCTTA
CCGGAAAACTCGACGCAAGAAAAATCAGAGAGATCCTCATAAAGGCCAAGAAGGGCGGAAAGATCGCCGT
GTAATTCTAGAGTCGGGGCGGCCGGCCGCTTCGAGCAGACATGATAAGATACATTGATGAGTTTGGACAA
ACCACAACTAGAATGCAGTGAAAAAAATGCTTTATTTGTGAAATTTGTGATGCTATTGCTTTATTTGTAA
CCATTATAAGCTGCAATAAACAAGTTAACAACAACAATTGCATTCATTTTATGTTTCAGGTTCAGGGGGA
GGTGTGGGAGGTTTTTTAAAGCAAGTAAAACCTCTACAAATGTGGTAAAATCGATAAGGATCTGAACGAT
GGAGCGGAGAATGGGCGGAACTGGGCGGAGTTAGGGGCGGGACTATGGTTGCTGACTAATTGAGATGCAT
GCTTTGCATACTTCTGCCTGCTGGGGAGCCTGGGGACTTTCCACACCTGGTTGCTGACTAATTGAGATGC
ATGCTTTGCATACTTCTGCCTGCTGGGGAGCCTGGGGACTTTCCACACCCTAACTGACACACATTCCACA
GCGGATCCGTCGACCGATGCCCTTGAGAGCCTTCAACCCAGTCAGCTCCTTCCGGTGGGCGCGGGGCATG
ACTATCGTCGCCGCACTTATGACTGTCTTCTTTATCATGCAACTCGTAGGACAGGTGCCGGCAGCGCTCT
TCCGCTTCCTCGCTCACTGACTCGCTGCGCTCGGTCGTTCGGCTGCGGCGAGCGGTATCAGCTCACTCAA
AGGCGGTAATACGGTTATCCACAGAATCAGGGGATAACGCAGGAAAGAACATGTGAGCAAAAGGCCAGCA
AAAGGCCAGGAACCGTAAAAAGGCCGCGTTGCTGGCGTTTTTCCATAGGCTCCGCCCCCCTGACGAGCAT
CACAAAAATCGACGCTCAAGTCAGAGGTGGCGAAACCCGACAGGACTATAAAGATACCAGGCGTTTCCCC
CTGGAAGCTCCCTCGTGCGCTCTCCTGTTCCGACCCTGCCGCTTACCGGATACCTGTCCGCCTTTCTCCC
TTCGGGAAGCGTGGCGCTTTCTCATAGCTCACGCTGTAGGTATCTCAGTTCGGTGTAGGTCGTTCGCTCC
AAGCTGGGCTGTGTGCACGAACCCCCCGTTCAGCCCGACCGCTGCGCCTTATCCGGTAACTATCGTCTTG
AGTCCAACCCGGTAAGACACGACTTATCGCCACTGGCAGCAGCCACTGGTAACAGGATTAGCAGAGCGAG
GTATGTAGGCGGTGCTACAGAGTTCTTGAAGTGGTGGCCTAACTACGGCTACACTAGAAGAACAGTATTT
GGTATCTGCGCTCTGCTGAAGCCAGTTACCTTCGGAAAAAGAGTTGGTAGCTCTTGATCCGGCAAACAAA
CCACCGCTGGTAGCGGTGGTTTTTTTGTTTGCAAGCAGCAGATTACGCGCAGAAAAAAAGGATCTCAAGA
AGATCCTTTGATCTTTTCTACGGGGTCTGACGCTCAGTGGAACGAAAACTCACGTTAAGGGATTTTGGTC
ATGAGATTATCAAAAAGGATCTTCACCTAGATCCTTTTAAATTAAAAATGAAGTTTTAAATCAATCTAAA
GTATATATGAGTAAACTTGGTCTGACAGTTACCAATGCTTAATCAGTGAGGCACCTATCTCAGCGATCTG
TCTATTTCGTTCATCCATAGTTGCCTGACTCCCCGTCGTGTAGATAACTACGATACGGGAGGGCTTACCA
TCTGGCCCCAGTGCTGCAATGATACCGCGAGACCCACGCTCACCGGCTCCAGATTTATCAGCAATAAACC
AGCCAGCCGGAAGGGCCGAGCGCAGAAGTGGTCCTGCAACTTTATCCGCCTCCATCCAGTCTATTAATTG
TTGCCGGGAAGCTAGAGTAAGTAGTTCGCCAGTTAATAGTTTGCGCAACGTTGTTGCCATTGCTACAGGC
ATCGTGGTGTCACGCTCGTCGTTTGGTATGGCTTCATTCAGCTCCGGTTCCCAACGATCAAGGCGAGTTA
CATGATCCCCCATGTTGTGCAAAAAAGCGGTTAGCTCCTTCGGTCCTCCGATCGTTGTCAGAAGTAAGTT
GGCCGCAGTGTTATCACTCATGGTTATGGCAGCACTGCATAATTCTCTTACTGTCATGCCATCCGTAAGA
TGCTTTTCTGTGACTGGTGAGTACTCAACCAAGTCATTCTGAGAATAGTGTATGCGGCGACCGAGTTGCT
CTTGCCCGGCGTCAATACGGGATAATACCGCGCCACATAGCAGAACTTTAAAAGTGCTCATCATTGGAAA
ACGTTCTTCGGGGCGAAAACTCTCAAGGATCTTACCGCTGTTGAGATCCAGTTCGATGTAACCCACTCGT
GCACCCAACTGATCTTCAGCATCTTTTACTTTCACCAGCGTTTCTGGGTGAGCAAAAACAGGAAGGCAAA
ATGCCGCAAAAAAGGGAATAAGGGCGACACGGAAATGTTGAATACTCATACTCTTCCTTTTTCAATATTA
TTGAAGCATTTATCAGGGTTATTGTCTCATGAGCGGATACATATTTGAATGTATTTAGAAAAATAAACAA
ATAGGGGTTCCGCGCACATTTCCCCGAAAAGTGCCACCTG
[124 nt withheld, positions 4591-4714]
C
[91 nt withheld, positions 4716-4806]
A
[49 nt withheld, positions 4808-4856]
CCTTTGACGTTGGAGTCCACGTTCTTT
[37 nt withheld, positions 4884-4920]
ACCCTATCTCGGTCTATTCTTTTGATTTATAAGGGATTTTGCCGATTTCGGCCTATTGGTTAAAAAATGA
GCTGATTTAACAAAAATTTAACGCGAATTTTAACAAAATATTAACGCTTACAATTTGCCATTCGCCATTC
AGGCTGCGCAACTGTTGGGAAGGGCGATCGGTGCGGGCCTCTTCGCTATTACGCCAGCCCAAGCTACCAT
GATAAGTAAGTAATATTAAGGTACGGGAGGTACTTGGAGCGGCCGCAATAAAATATCTTTATTTTCATTA
CATCTGTGTGTTGGTTTTTTGTGTGAATCGATAGTACTAACATACGCTCTCCATCAAAACAAAACGAAAC
AAAACAAACTAGCAAAATAGGCTGTCCCCAGTGCAAGTGCAGGTGCCAGAACATTTCTCTATCGATAGGT
ACCGAGCTCTTACGCGTGCTAGCCCGGGCTCGAGATCTGCGATCTGCATCTCAATTAGTCAGCAACCATA
GTCCCGCCCCTAACTCCGCCCATCCCGCCCCTAACTCCGCCCAGTTCCGCCCATTCTCCGCCCCATCGCT
GACTAATTTTTTTTATTTATGCAGAGGCCGAGGCCGCCTCGGCCTCTGAGCTATTCCAGAAGTAGTGAGG
AGGCTTTTTTGGAGGCCTAGGCTTTTGCAAAAAGCTGAAGTTGGTCGTGAGGCACTGGGCAGGTAAGTAT
CAAGGTTACAAGACAGGTTTAAGGAGACCAATAGAAACTGGGCTTGTCGAGACAGAGAAGACTCTTGCGT
TTCTGATAGGCACCTATTGGTCTTACTGACATCCACTTTGCCTTTCTCTCCACAGGTGTCCACTCCCAGT
TCAATTACAGCTCTTAAGGCTAGAGTACTTAATACGACTCACTATAGGCTAGGCTTGGCATTCCGGTACT
GAATTGATATCAAGCTCTAGCCACCATGACTTCGAAAGTTTATGATCCAGAACAAAGGAAACGGATGATA
ACTGGTCCGCAGTGGTGGGCCAGATGTAAACAAATGAATGTTCTTGATTCATTTATTAATTATTATGATT
CAGAAAAACATGCAGAAAATGCTGTTATTTTTTTACATGGTAACGCGGCCTCTTCTTATTTATGGCGACA
TGTTGTGCCACATATTGAGCCAGTAGCGCGGTGTATTATACCAGACCTTATTGGTATGGGCAAATCAGGC
AAATCTGGTAATGGTTCTTATAGGTTACTTGATCATTACAAATATCTTACTGCATGGTTTGAACTTCTTA
ATTTACCAAAGAAGATCATTTTTGTCGGCCATGATTGGGGTGCTTGTTTGGCATTTCATTATAGCTATGA
GCATCAAGATAAGATCAAAGCAATAGTTCACGCTGAAAGTGTAGTAGATGTGATTGAATCATGGGATGAA
TGGCCTGATATTGAAGAAGATATTGCGTTGATCAAATCTGAAGAAGGAGAAAAAATGGTTTTGGAGAATA
ACTTCTTCGTGGAAACCATGTTGCCATCAAAAATCATGAGAAAGTTAGAACCAGAAGAATTTGCAGCATA
TCTTGAACCATTCAAAGAGAAAGGTGAAGTTCGTCGTCCAACATTATCATGGCCTCGTGAAATCCCGTTA
GTAAAAGGTGGTAAACCTGACGTTGTACAAATTGTTAGGAATTATAATGCTTATCTACGTGCAAGTGATG
ATTTACCAAAAATGTTTATTGAATCGGACCCAGGATTCTTTTCCAATGCTATTGTTGAAGGTGCCAAGAA
GTTTCCTAATACTGAATTTGTCAAAGTAAAAGGTCTTCATTTTTCGCAAGAAGATGCACCTGATGAAATG
GGAAAATATATCAAATCGTTCGTTGAGCGAGTTCTCAAAAATGAACAATAATTCTAGAGCTTATCGATAC
CGTCGACCTCGAATCACTAGTCAGCTGGAATTCAGATCTGGTACCGAGCTCCCCGGGCTGCAGGATATCC
TGCAGCCCGGGGACCTCGGTACCAGATCTAGGATCCAGGATCCGGCGACACTCCACCATGGAAGTCCTCA
GGTCCACGGAGGTCACGTTCAGGCTAAGCTGGGCAGCCCGGCCTTGTGTTGCTGGCCCCCAGCCGAGGGA
GGAGCTACGGGAGGGGTTGGGGTGAGGCTGTGGCTGGGATGTGCAGTGCCCAGCGACGGAGGGTGCTGGA
CATGTGCCCGGCTACTGGACAGCAGCCAGGGAGCAAGTCACAACAGAAGCCGAGGGGGAGGATCCTGCAT
CCCCACTGCTCCAGAAGGTGCATCCAGCTGGGGCGCCCTCACCGTGCGGACACAGGGGCTCCCAGCTTTC
TGTGCACGCAAGGCCACAGCAGGAGCTTCCCGGGGTCTGCAGATGACCCAAAGCAGAGTTCATTTTCTTC
CAGTACCCTCTCTGCTTCTAGAACCTTCCTCCAGCCCCATTCCAGCGCTCACTCTGGCCGAGACCCCTGC
CCACTCACTGGTTGGTGGCCGGCCAGCCGCCCACCCCACGTCAGCAAAGCCAGCTGCCCCTCAGCCTTCA
CGTCCGGCATTCGTGGTGCCCGGAGCCCGACGCCCCGCGTCCGGACCTGGAGGCAGCCCTGGGTCTCCGG
ATCAGGCCAGCGGCCAAAGGGTCGCCGCACGCACCTGTTCCCAGGGCCTCCACATCATGGCCCCTCCCTC
GGGTTACCCCACAGCCTAGGCCGATTCGACCTCTCTCCGCTGGGGCCCTCGCTGGCGTCCCTGCACCCTG
GGAGCGCGAGCGGCGCGCGGGCGGGGAAGCGCGGCCCAGACCCCCGGGTCCGCCCGGAGCAGCTGCGCT
